>Addgene plasmid #55791 | pENTR-THT III | depositor full sequence | sequence record 89573 | pENTR-THT III sequence 5407 bps
CTGCAGCTCTGGCCCGTGTCTCAAAATCTCTGATGTTACATTGCACAAGATAAAAATATATCATCATGAA
CAATAAAACTGTCTGCTTACATAAACAGTAATACAAGGGGTGTTATGAGCCATATTCAACGGGAAACGTC
GAGGCCGCGATTAAATTCCAACATGGATGCTGATTTATATGGGTATAAATGGGCTCGCGATAATGTCGGG
CAATCAGGTGCGACAATCTATCGCTTGTATGGGAAGCCCGATGCGCCAGAGTTGTTTCTGAAACATGGCA
AAGGTAGCGTTGCCAATGATGTTACAGATGAGATGGTCAGACTAAACTGGCTGACGGAATTTATGCCTCT
TCCGACCATCAAGCATTTTATCCGTACTCCTGATGATGCATGGTTACTCACCACTGCGATCCCCGGAAAA
ACAGCATTCCAGGTATTAGAAGAATATCCTGATTCAGGTGAAAATATTGTTGATGCGCTGGCAGTGTTCC
TGCGCCGGTTGCATTCGATTCCTGTTTGTAATTGTCCTTTTAACAGCGATCGCGTATTTCGTCTCGCTCA
GGCGCAATCACGAATGAATAACGGTTTGGTTGATGCGAGTGATTTTGATGACGAGCGTAATGGCTGGCCT
GTTGAACAAGTCTGGAAAGAAATGCATAAACTTTTGCCATTCTCACCGGATTCAGTCGTCACTCATGGTG
ATTTCTCACTTGATAACCTTATTTTTGACGAGGGGAAATTAGGCCGGGAAGCCGATCTCGGCTTGAACGA
ATTGTTAGGTGGCGGTACTTGGGTCGATATCAAAGTGCATCACTTCTTCCCGTATGCCCAACTTTGTATA
GAGAGCCACTGCGGGATCGTCACCGTAATCTGCTTGCACGTAGATCACATAAGCACCAAGCGCGTTGGCC
TCATGCTTGAGGAGATTGATGAGCGCGGTGGCAATGCCCTGCCTCCGGTGCTCGCCGGAGACTGCGAGAT
CATAGATATATATCTCACTACGCGGCTGCTCAAACCTGGGCAGAACGTAAGCCGCGAGAGCGCCAACAAC
CGCTTCTTGGTCGAAGGCAGCAAGCGCGATGAATGTCTTACTACGGAGCAAGTTCCCGAGGTAATCGGAG
TCCGGCTGATGTTGGGAGTAGGTGGCTACGTCTCCGAACTCACGACCGAAAAGATCAAGAGCAGCCCGCA
TGGATTTGACTTGGTCAGGGCCGAGCCTACATGTGCGAATGATGCCCATACTTGAGCCACCTAACTTTGT
TTTAGGGCGACTGCCCTGCTGCGTAACATCGTTGCTGCTGCGTAACATCGTTGCTGCTCCATAACATCAA
ACATCGACCCACGGCGTAACGCGCTTGCTGCTTGGATGCCCGAGGCATAGACTGTACAAAAAAACAGTCA
TAACAAGCCATGAAAACCGCCACTGCGCCGTTACCACCGCTGCGTTCGGTCAAGGTTCTGGACCAGTTGC
GTGAGCGCATACGCTACTTGCATTACAGTTTACGAACCGAACAGGCTTATGTCAACTGGGTTCGTGCCTT
CATCCGTTTCCACGGTGTGCGTCACCCGGCAACCTTGGGCAGCAGCGAAGTCGAGGCATTTCTGTCCTGG
CTGGCGAACGAGCGCAAGGTTTCGGTCTCCACGCATCGTCAGGCATTGGCGGCCTTGCTGTTCTTCTACG
GCAAGGTGCTGTGCACGGATCTGCCCTGGCTTCAGGAGATCGGAAGACCTCGGCCGTCGCGGCGCTTGCC
GGTGGTGCTGACCCCGGATGAAGTGGTTCGCATCCTCGGTTTTCTGGAAGGCGAGCATCGTTTGTTCGCC
CAGGACTCTAGCTATAGTTCTAGTGGTTGGCTACTAATAGGTTGTATTGATGTTGGACGAGTCGGAATCG
CAGACCGATACCAGGATCTTGCCATCCTATGGAACTGCCTCGGTGAGTTTTCTCCTTCATTACAGAAACG
GCTTTTTCAAAAATATGGTATTGATAATCCTGATATGAATAAATTGCAGTTTCATTTGATGCTCGATGAG
TTTTTCTAATCAGAATTGGTTAATTGGTTGTAACACTGGCAGAGCATTACGCTGACTTGACGGGACGGCG
CAAGCTCATGACCAAAATCCCTTAACGTGAGTTTTCGTTCCACTGAGCGTCAGACCCCGTAGAAAAGATC
AAAGGATCTTCTTGAGATCCTTTTTTTCTGCGCGTAATCTGCTGCTTGCAAACAAAAAAACCACCGCTAC
CAGCGGTGGTTTGTTTGCCGGATCAAGAGCTACCAACTCTTTTTCCGAAGGTAACTGGCTTCAGCAGAGC
GCAGATACCAAATACTGTCCTTCTAGTGTAGCCGTAGTTAGGCCACCACTTCAAGAACTCTGTAGCACCG
CCTACATACCTCGCTCTGCTAATCCTGTTACCAGTGGCTGCTGCCAGTGGCGATAAGTCGTGTCTTACCG
GGTTGGACTCAAGACGATAGTTACCGGATAAGGCGCAGCGGTCGGGCTGAACGGGGGGTTCGTGCACACA
GCCCAGCTTGGAGCGAACGACCTACACCGAACTGAGATACCTACAGCGTGAGCTATGAGAAAGCGCCACG
CTTCCCGAAGGGAGAAAGGCGGACAGGTATCCGGTAAGCGGCAGGGTCGGAACAGGAGAGCGCACGAGGG
AGCTTCCAGGGGGAAACGCCTGGTATCTTTATAGTCCTGTCGGGTTTCGCCACCTCTGACTTGAGCGTCG
ATTTTTGTGATGCTCGTCAGGGGGGCGGAGCCTATGGAAAAACGCCAGCAACGCGGCCTTTTTACGGTTC
CTGGCCTTTTGCTGGCCTTTTGCTCACATGTTCTTTCCTGCGTTATCCCCTGATTCTGTGGATAACCGTA
TTACCGCTAGCCAGGAAGAGTTTGTAGAAACGCAAAAAGGCCATCCGTCAGGATGGCCTTCTGCTTAGTT
TGATGCCTGGCAGTTTATGGCGGGCGTCCTGCCCGCCACCCTCCGGGCCGTTGCTTCACAACGTTCAAAT
CCGCTCCCGGCGGATTTGTCCTACTCAGGAGAGCGTTCACCGACAAACAACAGATAAAACGAAAGGCCCA
GTCTTCCGACTGAGCCTTTCGTTTTATTTGATGCCTGGCAGTTCCCTACTCTCGCGTTATCAGCTGGATG
GCAAATAATGATTTTATTTTGACTGATAGTGACCTGTTCGTTGCAACAAATTGATGAGCAATGCTTTTTT
ATAATGCCAACTTTGTACAAGAAAGCTGGGTCGGCGCGCCCACCCTTGGATCGATCCGGCCTTGCCGGCC
TCGAGTTTACCACTCCCTATCAGTGATAGAGAAAAGTGAAAGTCGAGTTTACCACTCCCTATCAGTGATA
GAGAAAAGTGAAAGTCGAGTTTACCACTCCCTATCAGTGATAGAGAAAAGTGAAAGTCGAGTTTACCACT
CCCTATCAGTGATAGAGAAAAGTGAAAGTCGAGTTTACCACTCCCTATCAGTGATAGAGAAAAGTGAAAG
TCGAGTTTACCACTCCCTATCAGTGATAGAGAAAAGTGAAAGTCGAGTTTACCACTCCCTATCAGTGATA
GAGAAAAGTGAAAGTCGAGCTCGGTACCCGGGCTGCAGGAATTCGAACGCTGACGTCATCAACCCGCTCC
AAGGAATCGCGGGCCCAGTGTCACTAGGCGGGAACACCCAGCGCGCGTGCGCCCTGGCAGGAAGATGGCT
GTGAGGGACAGGGGAGTGGCGCCCTGCAATATTTGCATGTCGCTATGTGTTCTGGGAAATCACCATAAAC
GTGAAATGTCTTTGGATTTGGGAATCTTATAAGTCCCTATCAGTGATAGAGATCTGCACACTGGTATTTC
GGTTTTTGGGGCCGCGGGCGGCGACGGGGCCCGTGCGTCCCAGCGCACATGTTCGGCGAGGCGGGGCCTG
CGAGCGCGGCCACCGAGAATCGGACGGGGGTAGTCTCAAGCTGGCCGGCCTGCTCTGGTGCCTGGCCTCG
CGCCGCCGTGTATCGCCCCGCCCTGGGCGGCAAGGCTGGCCCGGTCGGCACCAGTTGCGTGAGCGGAAAG
ATGGCCGCTTCCCGGCCCTGCTGCAGGGAGCTCAAAATGGAGGACGCGGCGCTCGGGAGAGCGGGCGGGT
GAGTCACCCACACAAAGGAAAAGGGCCTTTCCGTCCTCAGCCGTCGCTTCATGTGACTCCACGGAGTACC
GGGCGCCGTCCAGGCACCTCGATTAGTTCTCGAGCTTTTGGAGTACGTCGTCTTTAGGTTGGGGGGAGGG
GTTTTATGCGATGGAGTTTCCCCACACTGAGTGGGTGGAGACTGAAGTTAGGCCAGCTTGGCACTTGATG
TAATTCTCCTTGGAATTTGCCCTTTTTGAGTTTGGATCTTGGTTCATTCTCAAGCCTCAGACAGTGGTTC
AAAGTTTTTTTCTTCCATTTCAGGTGTCGTGAATTACATTTGCTTCTGACACAACTGTGTTCACTAGCAA
CCTCAAACAGACACCATGGGTAAAGGAGAAGAACTTTTCACTGGAGTTGTCCCAATTCTTGTTGAATTAG
ATGGTGATGTTAATGGGCAAAAATTCTCTGTCAGGGGAGAGGGTGAAGGTGATGCAACATACGGAAAACT
TACCCTTAAATTTATTTGCACTACTGGGAAGCTACCTGTTCCCTGGCCAACACTTGTCACTACTTTGACT
TATGGTGTACAATGCTTCGCAAGATACCCAGATCATATGAAGCGGCACGACTTCCTCAAGAGCGCCATGC
CTGAGGGATACGTGCAGGAGAGGACCATCTTCTTCAAGGACGACGGGAACTACAAGACACGTGCTGAAGT
CAAGTTTGAGGGAGACACCCTCGTCAACAGGATCGAGCTTAAGGGAATCGATTTCAAGGAGGACGGAAAC
ATCCTCGGCCACAAGTTGGAATACAACTACAACTCCCACAACGTATACATCATGGCCGACAAGCAAAAGA
ACGGCATCAAAGCCAACTTCAAGACCCGCCACAACATCGAAGACGGCGGCGTGCAACTCGCTGATCATTA
TCAACAAAATACTCCAATTGGCGATGGCCCTGTCCTTTTACCAGACAACCATTACCTGTCCTATCAATCT
GCCCTTTCCCAAGATCCCCACGGAAAGAGAGATCACATGGTCCTTCTTGAGTTTGTTACATCTGCTGGGA
TTACACATGGCATGGATGAACTATACAAAGAATTCCCGGGAAGCTTGATCAGGGCCGCGGAGCCTGCTTT
TTTGTACAAAGTTGGCATTATAAAAAAGCATTGCTCATCAATTTGTTGCAACGAACAGGTCACTATCAGT
CAAAATAAAATCATTATTTGGGGCCCGAGCTTAAGACTGGCCGTCGTTTTACAACGTCGTGACTGGGAAA
ACATCCATGCTAGCGTT
Features (pLannotate 1.2.2; 17 found; start..end, strand, type, name):
    115..741     +  CDS            KanR (fragment): aminoglycoside phosphotransferase; aph(3')-Ia; confers resistance to kanamycin in bacteria or G418 (Geneticin®) in eukaryotes
    778..1308    -  CDS            aacC1: AACC1_PSEAI - Experimental evidence at protein level: Swiss-Prot protein existence level 1. Responsible for gentamicin resistance and has a limited substrate range. From Pseudomonas aeruginosa.
   1497..1525    -  promoter       Pc promoter: intI1 (promoter lies within the coding sequence); class 1 integron promoter
   1503..1850    -  CDS            YPR2_ECOLX (fragment): Protein predicted: Swiss-Prot protein existence level 4. From Escherichia coli.
   1855..2039    +  CDS            KanR (fragment): aminoglycoside phosphotransferase; aph(3')-Ia; confers resistance to kanamycin in bacteria or G418 (Geneticin®) in eukaryotes
   2182..2770    +  rep_origin     ori: high-copy-number ColE1/pMB1/pBR322/pUC origin of replication
   2905..2932    -  terminator     rrnB T2 terminator: transcription terminator T2 from the E. coli rrnB gene
   3064..3107    +  terminator     rrnB T1 terminator: Escherichia coli rrnB; transcription terminator T1 from the E. coli rrnB gene
   3152..3251    +  protein_bind   attL2: mutant version of attL; recombination site for the Gateway® LR reaction LR Clonase™
   3304..3574    +  protein_bind   tetracycline response element: contains seven copies of the tetracycline operator tetO tetracycline repressor TetR
   3585..3602    +  misc_feature   MCS (fragment): pUC18/19 multiple cloning site
   3615..3814    +  promoter       H1 promoter (fragment): human H1 RNA promoter
   3814..3833    +  promoter       PLtetO-1 promoter (fragment): modified phage lambda PL promoter with tet operator sites (Lutz and Bujard, 1997)
   4230..4433    +  intron         EF-1α intron A: truncated intron upstream of the start codon of human EF-1α
   4500..5209    +  CDS            mgfp5 (fragment): GFP with folding enhancement mutations; mgfp5; suitable for expression in plants due to removal of a cryptic intron
   5241..5340    -  protein_bind   attL1: mutant version of attL; recombination site for the Gateway® LR reaction LR Clonase™
   5356..5392    +  CDS            lacZα (fragment): LacZα fragment of β-galactosidase; lacZ fragment
