[The description below was written by a language model from this plasmid's Addgene catalogue record and pLannotate feature annotations shown in this document.]
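Description:
pENTR-THT III is a Gateway entry vector built on the pENTR-1A backbone and designed as an empty backbone for tetracycline-regulated (conditional) shRNA expression in mammalian cells. It replicates in E. coli from a high-copy ColE1/pUC-type origin. Selection is with gentamicin rather than the usual kanamycin. The feature table shows why: an aacC1 gentamicin acetyltransferase gene, driven by a class 1 integron Pc promoter, sits between two fragments of the original kanamycin resistance gene, which indicates that KanR was interrupted by the gentamicin cassette. rrnB T1 and T2 terminators lie upstream of the cloning region and insulate it from read-through transcription.

The functional cassette lies between the attL2 and attL1 sites, so it can be moved by LR recombination into attR-containing destination vectors. The associated publication describes a lentiviral tetracycline-regulated RNAi system of this kind. Within the attL sites, a seven-copy tetO array (tetracycline response element) precedes a human H1 RNA polymerase III promoter. A further short tet operator-like match follows immediately downstream of the promoter, consistent with the "TetO-flanked H1 promoter" named in the record. Binding of a Tet repressor-type protein at these operators is intended to silence shRNA transcription until a tetracycline-class inducer is added.

Downstream of the promoter, the annotation detects a truncated EF-1α intron fragment and a partial GFP coding sequence. These probably correspond to the stuffer between BglII and HindIII that is replaced when shRNA oligonucleotides are cloned in by restriction digestion, although the record does not state the stuffer's composition. The annotated sequence is 5,407 nt, against a listed backbone size of about 2,500 bp. The depositor notes minor sequence discrepancies that are not expected to affect function.
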