Addgene plasmid #55791: pENTR-THT III
Purpose: (Empty Backbone) GATEWAY cloning compatible conditional shRNA expression vector; TetO flanked H1 RNA gene promoter; Gentamycin resistance
Depositing lab: Stephan Geley. Depositing organization: Medical University of Innsbruck. Publication: Development of a Multipurpose GATEWAY-Based Lentiviral Tetracycline-Regulated Conditional RNAi System (GLTR). Sigl R, Ploner C, Shivalingaiah G, Kofler R, Geley S. PLoS One. 2014 May 19;9(5):e97764. doi: 10.1371/journal.pone.0097764. eCollection 2014. PubMed 24841113.
Backbone
  Vector backbone: pENTR-1A
  Backbone manufacturer: Invitrogen
  Backbone size (bp): 2500
  Modifications to backbone: introduction of TetO-flanked H1 promoter stuffer between BglII/HindIII
  Vector type: Mammalian Expression, RNAi ; GATEWAY
  Promoter: modified H1 RNA gene
Growth in bacteria
  Bacterial resistance: Gentamicin, 10 μg/mL
  Growth temperature: 37°C
  Growth strain: DH5alpha
  Copy number: High Copy
Gene/Insert
  Cloning method: Restriction Enzyme
  Sequencing primers: 5′ 5'-CTGCAGGAATTCGAACGCTGACG-3' (ON1108); 3′ 5'-TGTAAAACGACGGCCAGT-3' (ON980)
Resource information
  A portion of this plasmid was derived from a plasmid made by: pENTR-H1 was obtained from Invitrogen; the H1 RNA gene promoter was a gift from Reuven Agami, NKI, Amsterdam, Netherlands; the Tet07 operator was a gift from Manfred Gossen, MDC, Berlin, Germany.
Terms and licenses: Academic/Nonprofit Terms; Industry Terms: Not Available to Industry
Depositor comments: There are some minor discrepancies between the depositor's assembled sequence and Addgene's quality control sequence. These differences should not affect the function of the plasmid.
How to cite: pENTR-THT III was a gift from Stephan Geley (Addgene plasmid # 55791 ; http://n2t.net/addgene:55791 ; RRID:Addgene_55791)
