>Addgene plasmid #55791 | pENTR-THT III | addgene partial sequence | sequence record 96093 | pTC14_F1 5'-cctactcaggagagcgttca-3'
CGAAGGCCCAGTCTTCCGACTGAGCCTTTCGTTTTATTTGATGCCTGGCAGTTCCCTACTCTCGCGTTAT
CAGCTGGATGGCAAATAATGATTTTATTTTGACTGATAGTGACCTGTTCGTTGCAACAAATTGATAAGCA
ATGCTTTCTTATAATGCCAACTTTGTACAAGAAAGCTGGGTCGGCGCGCCCACCCTTGGATCGATCCGGC
CTTGCCGGCCTCGAGTTTACCACTCCCTATCAGTGATAGAGAAAAGTGAAAGTCGAGTTTACCACTCCCT
ATCAGTGATAGAGAAAAGTGAAAGTCGAGTTTACCACTCCCTATCAGTGATAGAGAAAAGTGAAAGTCGA
GTTTACCACTCCCTATCAGTGATAGAGAAAAGTGAAAGTCGAGTTTACCACTCCCTATCAGTGATAGAGA
AAAGTGAAAGTCGAGTTTACCACTCCCTATCAGTGATAGAGAAAAGTGAAAGTCGAGTTTACCACTCCCT
ATCAGTGATAGAGAAAAGTGAAAGTCGAGCTCGGTACCCGGGCTGCAGGAATTCGAACGCTGACGTCATC
AACCCGCTCCAAGGAATCGCGGGCCCAGTGTCACTAGGCGGGAACACCCAGCGCGCGTGCGCCCTGGCAG
GAAGATGGCTGTGAGGGACAGGGGAGTGGCGCCCTGCAATATTTGCATGTCGCTATGTGTTCTGGGAAAT
CACCATAAACGTGAAATGTCTTTGGATTTGGGAATCTTATAAGTCCCTATCAGTGATAGAGATCTGCACA
CTGGTATTTCGGTTTTTGGGGCCGCGGGGC
