>Addgene plasmid #55791 | pENTR-THT III | addgene partial sequence | sequence record 96098 | Kan-R 5'-ATCGCGAGCCCATTTATACC-3'
TGGATTTATCGCGGCCTCGACGTTTCCCGTTGAATATGGCTCATAACACCCCTTGTATTACTGTTTATGT
AAGCAGACAGTTTTATTGTTCATGATGATATATTTTTATCTTGTGCAATGTAACATCAGAGATTTTGAGA
CACGGGCCAGAGCTGCAGAACGCTAGCATGGATGTTTTCCCAGTCACGACGTTGTAAAACGACGGCCAGT
CTTAAGCTCGGGCCCCAAATAATGATTTTATTTTGACTGATAGTGACCTGTTCGTTGCAACAAATTGATG
AGCAATGCTTTTTTATAATGCCAACTTTGTACAAAAAAGCAGGCTCCGCGGCCCTGATCAAGCTTCCCGG
GAATTCTTTGTATAGTTCATCCATGCCATGTGTAATCCCAGCAGCTGTTACAAACTCAAGAAGGACCATG
TGGTCTCTCTTTTCGTTGGGATCTTTCGAAAGGGCAGATTGATAGGACAGGTAATGGTTGTCTGGTAAAA
GGACAGGGCCATCGCCAATTGGAGTATTTTGTTGATAATGATCAGCGAGTTGCACGCCGCCGTCTTCGAT
GTTGTGGCGGGTCTTGAAGTTGGCTTTGATGCCGTTCTTTTGCTTGTCGGCCATGATGTATACGTTGTGG
GAGTTGTAGTTGTATTCCAACTTGTGGCCGAGGATGTTTCCGTCCTCCTTGAAATCGATTCCCTTAAGCT
CGATCCTGTTGACGAGGGTGTCTCCCTCAAACTTGACTTCAGCACGTGTCTTGTAGTTCCCGTCGTCCTT
GAAGAAGATGGTCCTCTCCTGCACGTATCCCTCAGGCATGGCGCTCTTG
