>Addgene plasmid #55791 | pENTR-THT III | addgene partial sequence | sequence record 96101 | GFP-R 5'-CCATCTAATTCAACAAGAATTGGGACAAC-3'
ATGGTGTCTGTTTGAGGTTGCTAGTGAACACAGTTGTGTCAGAAGCAAATGTAAGCAAGCTAATTCCTCA
CGACACCTGAAATGGAAGAAAAAAACTTTGAACCACTGTCTGAGGCTTGAGAATGAACCAAGATCCAAAC
TCAAAAAGGGCAAATTCCAAGGAGAATTACATCAAGTGCCAAGCTGGCCTAACTTCAGTCTCCACCCACT
CAGTGTGGGGAAACTCCATCGCATAAAACCCCTCCCCCCAACCTAAAGACGACGTACTCCAAAAGCTCGA
GAACTAATCGAGGTGCCTGGACGGCGCCCGGTACTCCGTGGAGTCACATGAAGCGACGGCTGAGGACGGA
AAGGCCCTTTTCCTTTGTGTGGGTGACTCACCCGCCCGCTCTCCCGAGCGCCGCGTCCTCCATTTTGAGC
TCCCTGCAGCAGGGCCGGGAAGCGGCCATCTTTCCGCTCACGCAACTGGTGCCGACCGGGCCAGCCTTGC
CGCCCAGGGCGGGGCGATACACGGCGGCGCGAGGCCAGGCACCAGAGCAGGCCGGCCAGCTTGAGACTAC
CCCCGTCCGATTCTCGGTGGCCGCGCTCGCAGGCCCCGCCTCGCCGAACATGTGCGCTGGGACGCACGGG
CCCCGTCGCCGCCCGCGGCCCCAAAAACCGAAATACCAGTGTGCAGATCTCTATCACTGATAGGGACTTA
TAAGATTCCCAAATCCAAAGACATTTCACGTTTATGGTGATTTCCCAGAACACATAGCGACATGCAAATA
TTGCAGGGCGCCACTCCCCTGTCCCTCACAGCCATCTTCCTGCCAGGGCGCACGCGCGCT
